Addgene plasmid #234463: pAG Retro EGFP Puro
Purpose: Control retroviral vector expressing Green Fluorescent Protein. Puromycin selection.
Depositing lab: Melina Fan & Addgene Research Program. Depositing organization: Addgene.
Backbone
  Vector backbone: pAG retro
  Backbone manufacturer: Addgene
  Backbone size w/o insert (bp): 6027
  Vector type: Retroviral
  Selectable markers: Puromycin
Growth in bacteria
  Bacterial resistance: Ampicillin, 100 μg/mL
  Growth temperature: 30°C
  Growth strain: NEB Stable
  Copy number: High Copy
Gene/Insert
  Gene/Insert name: Green Fluorescent Protein
  Species: Synthetic
  Insert size (bp): 728
  Cloning method: Restriction Enzyme; 5′ cloning site BamHI (not destroyed); 3′ cloning site SnaBI (not destroyed)
  Sequencing primers: 5′ pBABE 5'; 3′ pBABE 3'
Terms and licenses: Academic/Nonprofit Terms; Industry Terms
How to cite: pAG Retro EGFP Puro was a gift from Melina Fan & Addgene Research Program (Addgene plasmid # 234463 ; http://n2t.net/addgene:234463 ; RRID:Addgene_234463)
