[The description below was written by a language model from this plasmid's Addgene catalogue record and pLannotate feature annotations shown in this document.]
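Description:
pAG Retro EGFP Puro is a gammaretroviral (Moloney murine leukemia virus-based) transfer vector of about 6.8 kb, built on Addgene's pAG retro backbone and intended as a fluorescent control for retroviral transduction experiments. In bacteria it is maintained through a high-copy ColE1/pUC-type origin and selected with ampicillin via the β-lactamase gene. The plasmid portion also carries pBluescript-style remnants: an f1 origin, T7 and T3 promoters, MCS fragments, and lac promoter/operator and lacZα pieces. These play no role in the viral payload.

The proviral cassette is flanked by MMLV long terminal repeats. Downstream of the 5′ LTR lie a packaging signal (annotated as an MESV Ψ fragment) and a truncated gag segment lacking its start codon, which together promote efficient encapsidation of the genomic RNA without producing Gag protein. EGFP, the mammalian codon-optimized enhanced GFP, sits immediately after this region, cloned between BamHI and SnaBI sites that remain intact. No dedicated internal promoter is annotated upstream of it, so expression is presumably driven by the 5′ LTR, as in pBABE-type designs. An SV40 enhancer/early promoter then drives puromycin N-acetyltransferase, allowing selection of stably transduced mammalian cells. At the 3′ end, the annotation shows a short fragment matched to a ΔU3 LTR directly abutting a full-length LTR. This probably reflects how the annotation tool split a single LTR, so it should not be taken as evidence of a self-inactivating design.

Because the plasmid supplies no functional gag, pol or env, these must be provided in trans by packaging cells or helper plasmids. The resulting particles are typically used to gauge transduction efficiency or as a matched control alongside other pAG retro constructs.
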