Features (pLannotate 1.2.2; 21 found; start..end, strand, type, name):
      7..25      +  promoter       T7 promoter: promoter for bacteriophage T7 RNA polymerase
     34..67      -  misc_feature   MCS (fragment): pBluescript multiple cloning site
     92..561     +  LTR            LTR: long terminal repeat from Moloney murine leukemia virus
    685..959     +  misc_feature   MESV Ψ (fragment): packaging signal of murine embryonic stem cell virus
   1026..1442    +  CDS            gag (truncated): truncated Moloney murine leukemia virus (MMLV) gag gene lacking the start codon
   1453..2172    +  CDS            EGFP: the original enhanced GFP (Yang et al., 1996) mammalian codon-optimized
   2214..2543    +  promoter       SV40 promoter: SV40 enhancer and early promoter
   2553..3152    +  CDS            PuroR: puromycin N-acetyltransferase; pac from Streptomyces alboniger; confers resistance to puromycin
   3251..3372    +  LTR            3' LTR (ΔU3) (fragment): self-inactivating 3' long terminal repeat (LTR) from Moloney murine leukemia virus
   3373..3842    +  LTR            LTR: long terminal repeat from Moloney murine leukemia virus
   3907..3935    -  misc_feature   MCS (fragment): pBluescript multiple cloning site
   3948..3966    -  promoter       T3 promoter: promoter for bacteriophage T3 RNA polymerase
   4011..4027    -  protein_bind   lac operator: The lac repressor binds to the lac operator to inhibit transcription in E. coli. This inhibition can be relieved by adding lactose or isopropyl-β-D-thiogalactopyranoside (IPTG). lac repressor encoded by lacI
   4035..4065    -  promoter       lac promoter: promoter for the E. coli lac operon
   4080..4101    -  protein_bind   CAP binding site: CAP binding activates transcription in the presence of cAMP. E. coli catabolite activator protein
   4114..4206    -  CDS            lacI (fragment): lac repressor; lacI; The lac repressor binds to the lac operator to inhibit transcription in E. coli. This inhibition can be relieved by adding lactose or isopropyl-β-D-thiogalactopyranoside (IPTG).
   4389..4977    -  rep_origin     ori: high-copy-number ColE1/pMB1/pBR322/pUC origin of replication
   5148..6008    -  CDS            AmpR: β-lactamase; bla; confers resistance to ampicillin, carbenicillin, and related antibiotics
   6009..6113    -  promoter       AmpR promoter: bla
   6166..6594    -  rep_origin     f1 ori (sequence partly withheld): f1 bacteriophage origin of replication; arrow indicates direction of (+) strand synthesis
   6599..6754    -  CDS            lacZα (fragment): LacZα fragment of β-galactosidase; lacZ fragment
>Addgene plasmid #234463 | pAG Retro EGFP Puro | addgene full sequence | sequence record 464635 | Addgene NGS Result
CGCGCGTAATACGACTCACTATAGGGCGAATTGGGTACCGGGCCCCCCCTCGAGGTCGACGGTATCGGGG
GCATGCAGTGCCACCTGCAGCCTGAATATGGGCCAAACAGGATATCTGTGGTAAGCAGTTCCTGCCCCGG
CTCAGGGCCAAGAACAGATGGAACAGCTGAATATGGGCCAAACAGGATATCTGTGGTAAGCAGTTCCTGC
CCCGGCTCAGGGCCAAGAACAGATGGTCCCCAGATGCGGTCCAGCCCTCAGCAGTTTCTAGAGAACCATC
AGATGTTTCCAGGGTGCCCCAAGGACCTGAAATGACCCTGTGCCTTATTTGAACTAACCAATCAGTTCGC
TTCTCGCTTCTGTTCGCGCGCTTCTGCTCCCCGAGCTCAATAAAAGAGCCCACAACCCCTCACTCGGGGC
GCCAGTCCTCCGATTGACTGAGTCGCCCGGGTACCCGTGTATCCAATAAACCCTCTTGCAGTTGCATCCG
ACTTGTGGTCTCGCTGTTCCTTGGGAGGGTCTCCTCTGAGTGATTGACTACCCGTCAGCGGGGGTCTTTC
ATTTGGGGGCTCGTCCGGGATCGGGAGACCCCTGCCCAGGGACCACCGACCCACCACCGGGAGGCAAGCT
GGCCAGCAACTTATCTGTGTCTGTCCGATTGTCTAGTGTCTATGACTGATTTTATGCGCCTGCGTCGGTA
CTAGTTAGCTAACTAGCTCTGTATCTGGCGGACCCGTGGTGGAACTGACGAGTTCTGAACACCCGGCCGC
AACCCTGGGAGACGTCCCAGGGACTTTGGGGGCCGTTTTTGTGGCCCGACCTGAGGAAGGGAGTCGATGT
GGAATCCGACCCCGTCAGGATATGTGGTTCTGGTAGGAGACGAGAACCTAAAACAGTTCCCGCCTCCGTC
TGAATTTTTGCTTTCGGTTTGGAACCGAAGCCGCGCGTCTTGTCTGCTGCAGCGCTGCAGCATCGTTCTG
TGTTGTCTCTGTCTGACTGTGTTTCTGTATTTGTCTGAAAATTAGGGCCAGACTGTTACCACTCCCTTAA
GTTTGACCTTAGGTCACTGGAAAGATGTCGAGCGGATCGCTCACAACCAGTCGGTAGATGTCAAGAAGAG
ACGTTGGGTTACCTTCTGCTCTGCAGAATGGCCAACCTTTAACGTCGGATGGCCGCGAGACGGCACCTTT
AACCGAGACCTCATCACCCAGGTTAAGATCAAGGTCTTTTCACCTGGCCCGCATGGACACCCAGACCAGG
TCCCCTACATCGTGACCTGGGAAGCCTTGGCTTTTGACCCCCCTCCCTGGGTCAAGCCCTTTGTACACCC
TAAGCCTCCGCCTCCTCTTCCTCCATCCGCCCCGTCTCTCCCCCTTGAACCTCCTCGTTCGACCCCGCCT
CGATCCTCCCTTTATCCAGCCCTCACTCCTTCTCTAGGCGCCGGCCGGATCCATGGTGAGCAAGGGCGAG
GAGCTGTTCACCGGGGTGGTGCCCATCCTGGTCGAGCTGGACGGCGACGTAAACGGCCACAAGTTCAGCG
TGTCCGGCGAGGGCGAGGGCGATGCCACCTACGGCAAGCTGACCCTGAAGTTCATCTGCACCACCGGCAA
GCTGCCCGTGCCCTGGCCCACCCTCGTGACCACCCTGACCTACGGCGTGCAGTGCTTCAGCCGCTACCCC
GACCACATGAAGCAGCACGACTTCTTCAAGTCCGCCATGCCCGAAGGCTACGTCCAGGAGCGCACCATCT
TCTTCAAGGACGACGGCAACTACAAGACCCGCGCCGAGGTGAAGTTCGAGGGCGACACCCTGGTGAACCG
CATCGAGCTGAAGGGCATCGACTTCAAGGAGGACGGCAACATCCTGGGGCACAAGCTGGAGTACAACTAC
AACAGCCACAACGTCTATATCATGGCCGACAAGCAGAAGAACGGCATCAAGGTGAACTTCAAGATCCGCC
ACAACATCGAGGACGGCAGCGTGCAGCTCGCCGACCACTACCAGCAGAACACCCCCATCGGCGACGGCCC
CGTGCTGCTGCCCGACAACCACTACCTGAGCACCCAGTCCGCCCTGAGCAAAGACCCCAACGAGAAGCGC
GATCACATGGTCCTGCTGGAGTTCGTGACCGCCGCCGGGATCACTCTCGGCATGGACGAGCTGTACAAGT
AATACGTAGGAATTCGCCAGCACAGTGGTCGACCCTGTGGAATGTGTGTCAGTTAGGGTGTGGAAAGTCC
CCAGGCTCCCCAGCAGGCAGAAGTATGCAAAGCATGCATCTCAATTAGTCAGCAACCAGGTGTGGAAAGT
CCCCAGGCTCCCCAGCAGGCAGAAGTATGCAAAGCATGCATCTCAATTAGTCAGCAACCATAGTCCCGCC
CCTAACTCCGCCCATCCCGCCCCTAACTCCGCCCAGTTCCGCCCATTCTCCGCCCCATGGCTGACTAATT
TTTTTTATTTATGCAGAGGCCGAGGCCGCCTCGGCCTCTGAGCTATTCCAGAAGTAGTGAGGAGGCTTTT
TTGGAGGCCTAGGCTTTTGCAAAAAGCTTACCATGACCGAGTACAAGCCCACGGTGCGCCTCGCCACCCG
CGACGACGTCCCCAGGGCCGTACGCACCCTCGCCGCCGCGTTCGCCGACTACCCCGCCACGCGCCACACC
GTCGATCCGGACCGCCACATCGAGCGGGTCACCGAGCTGCAAGAACTCTTCCTCACGCGCGTCGGGCTCG
ACATCGGCAAGGTGTGGGTCGCGGACGACGGCGCCGCGGTGGCGGTCTGGACCACGCCGGAGAGCGTCGA
AGCGGGGGCGGTGTTCGCCGAGATCGGCCCGCGCATGGCCGAGTTGAGCGGTTCCCGGCTGGCCGCGCAG
CAACAGATGGAAGGCCTCCTGGCGCCGCACCGGCCCAAGGAGCCCGCGTGGTTCCTGGCCACCGTCGGCG
TCTCGCCCGACCACCAGGGCAAGGGTCTGGGCAGCGCCGTCGTGCTCCCCGGAGTGGAGGCGGCCGAGCG
CGCCGGGGTGCCCGCCTTCCTGGAGACCTCCGCGCCCCGCAACCTCCCCTTCTACGAGCGGCTCGGCTTC
ACCGTCACCGCCGACGTCGAGGTGCCCGAAGGACCGCGCACCTGGTGCATGACCCGCAAGCCCGGTGCCT
GACGCCCGCCCCACGACCCGCAGCGCCCGACCGAAAGGAGCGCACGACCCCATGCATCGATAAAATAAAA
GATTTTATTTAGTCTCCAGAAAAAGGGGGGAATGAAAGACCCCACCTGTAGGTTTGGCAAGCTAGCTTAA
GTAACGCCATTTTGCAAGGCATGGAAAAATACATAACTGAGAATAGAGAAGTTCAGATCAAGGTCAGGAA
CAGATGGAACAGCTGAATATGGGCCAAACAGGATATCTGTGGTAAGCAGTTCCTGCCCCGGCTCAGGGCC
AAGAACAGATGGAACAGCTGAATATGGGCCAAACAGGATATCTGTGGTAAGCAGTTCCTGCCCCGGCTCA
GGGCCAAGAACAGATGGTCCCCAGATGCGGTCCAGCCCTCAGCAGTTTCTAGAGAACCATCAGATGTTTC
CAGGGTGCCCCAAGGACCTGAAATGACCCTGTGCCTTATTTGAACTAACCAATCAGTTCGCTTCTCGCTT
CTGTTCGCGCGCTTCTGCTCCCCGAGCTCAATAAAAGAGCCCACAACCCCTCACTCGGGGCGCCAGTCCT
CCGATTGACTGAGTCGCCCGGGTACCCGTGTATCCAATAAACCCTCTTGCAGTTGCATCCGACTTGTGGT
CTCGCTGTTCCTTGGGAGGGTCTCCTCTGAGTGATTGACTACCCGTCAGCGGGGGTCTTTCACATGCAGC
ATGTATCGGCGCCAAGCCGAATTCTGCAGATATCCATCACACTGGCGGCCGCTCGACTAGAGCGGCCGCC
ACCGCGGTGGAGCTCCAGCTTTTGTTCCCTTTAGTGAGGGTTAATTGCGCGCTTGGCGTAATCATGGTCA
TAGCTGTTTCCTGTGTGAAATTGTTATCCGCTCACAATTCCACACAACATACGAGCCGGAAGCATAAAGT
GTAAAGCCTGGGGTGCCTAATGAGTGAGCTAACTCACATTAATTGCGTTGCGCTCACTGCCCGCTTTCCA
GTCGGGAAACCTGTCGTGCCAGCTGCATTAATGAATCGGCCAACGCGCGGGGAGAGGCGGTTTGCGTATT
GGGCGCTCTTCCGCTTCCTCGCTCACTGACTCGCTGCGCTCGGTCGTTCGGCTGCGGCGAGCGGTATCAG
CTCACTCAAAGGCGGTAATACGGTTATCCACAGAATCAGGGGATAACGCAGGAAAGAACATGTGAGCAAA
AGGCCAGCAAAAGGCCAGGAACCGTAAAAAGGCCGCGTTGCTGGCGTTTTTCCATAGGCTCCGCCCCCCT
GACGAGCATCACAAAAATCGACGCTCAAGTCAGAGGTGGCGAAACCCGACAGGACTATAAAGATACCAGG
CGTTTCCCCCTGGAAGCTCCCTCGTGCGCTCTCCTGTTCCGACCCTGCCGCTTACCGGATACCTGTCCGC
CTTTCTCCCTTCGGGAAGCGTGGCGCTTTCTCATAGCTCACGCTGTAGGTATCTCAGTTCGGTGTAGGTC
GTTCGCTCCAAGCTGGGCTGTGTGCACGAACCCCCCGTTCAGCCCGACCGCTGCGCCTTATCCGGTAACT
ATCGTCTTGAGTCCAACCCGGTAAGACACGACTTATCGCCACTGGCAGCAGCCACTGGTAACAGGATTAG
CAGAGCGAGGTATGTAGGCGGTGCTACAGAGTTCTTGAAGTGGTGGCCTAACTACGGCTACACTAGAAGA
ACAGTATTTGGTATCTGCGCTCTGCTGAAGCCAGTTACCTTCGGAAAAAGAGTTGGTAGCTCTTGATCCG
GCAAACAAACCACCGCTGGTAGCGGTGGTTTTTTTGTTTGCAAGCAGCAGATTACGCGCAGAAAAAAAGG
ATCTCAAGAAGATCCTTTGATCTTTTCTACGGGGTCTGACGCTCAGTGGAACGAAAACTCACGTTAAGGG
ATTTTGGTCATGAGATTATCAAAAAGGATCTTCACCTAGATCCTTTTAAATTAAAAATGAAGTTTTAAAT
CAATCTAAAGTATATATGAGTAAACTTGGTCTGACAGTTACCAATGCTTAATCAGTGAGGCACCTATCTC
AGCGATCTGTCTATTTCGTTCATCCATAGTTGCCTGACTCCCCGTCGTGTAGATAACTACGATACGGGAG
GGCTTACCATCTGGCCCCAGTGCTGCAATGATACCGCGAGACCCACGCTCACCGGCTCCAGATTTATCAG
CAATAAACCAGCCAGCCGGAAGGGCCGAGCGCAGAAGTGGTCCTGCAACTTTATCCGCCTCCATCCAGTC
TATTAATTGTTGCCGGGAAGCTAGAGTAAGTAGTTCGCCAGTTAATAGTTTGCGCAACGTTGTTGCCATT
GCTACAGGCATCGTGGTGTCACGCTCGTCGTTTGGTATGGCTTCATTCAGCTCCGGTTCCCAACGATCAA
GGCGAGTTACATGATCCCCCATGTTGTGCAAAAAAGCGGTTAGCTCCTTCGGTCCTCCGATCGTTGTCAG
AAGTAAGTTGGCCGCAGTGTTATCACTCATGGTTATGGCAGCACTGCATAATTCTCTTACTGTCATGCCA
TCCGTAAGATGCTTTTCTGTGACTGGTGAGTACTCAACCAAGTCATTCTGAGAATAGTGTATGCGGCGAC
CGAGTTGCTCTTGCCCGGCGTCAATACGGGATAATACCGCGCCACATAGCAGAACTTTAAAAGTGCTCAT
CATTGGAAAACGTTCTTCGGGGCGAAAACTCTCAAGGATCTTACCGCTGTTGAGATCCAGTTCGATGTAA
CCCACTCGTGCACCCAACTGATCTTCAGCATCTTTTACTTTCACCAGCGTTTCTGGGTGAGCAAAAACAG
GAAGGCAAAATGCCGCAAAAAAGGGAATAAGGGCGACACGGAAATGTTGAATACTCATACTCTTCCTTTT
TCAATATTATTGAAGCATTTATCAGGGTTATTGTCTCATGAGCGGATACATATTTGAATGTATTTAGAAA
AATAAACAAATAGGGGTTCCGCGCACATTTCCCCGAAAAGTGCCACCTAAATTGTAAGCGTTAATATTTT
GTTAAAATTCGCGTTAAATTTTTGTTAAATCAGCTCATTTTTTAACCAATAGGCCGAAATCGGCAAAATC
CCTTATAAATCAAAAGAATAGACCGAGATAGGGT
[37 nt withheld, positions 6265-6301]
AAAGAACGTGGACTCCAACGTCAAAGG
[49 nt withheld, positions 6329-6377]
T
[91 nt withheld, positions 6379-6469]
G
[124 nt withheld, positions 6471-6594]
CCCATTCGCCATTCAGGCTGCGCAACTGTTGGGAAGGGCGATCGGTGCGGGCCTCTTCGCTATTACGCCA
GCTGGCGAAAGGGGGATGTGCTGCAAGGCGATTAAGTTGGGTAACGCCAGGGTTTTCCCAGTCACGACGT
TGTAAAACGACGGCCAGTGAG
